>Addgene plasmid #49681 | pVRa27_1331 | depositor full sequence | sequence record 74459 | pVRa27_1331 sequence 6044 bps
ATGCCTCCGCCTATTGGTTATTGTCCGGCAGTTGGTTTTGGTGGTCGTCATGAACGTAGTGATGCAGAAC
TGCTGGCAGCACATGTTGCCGGTGATCGTTATGCATTTGATCAGCTGTTTCGTCGTCATCATCGTCAGCT
GCATCGTTTAGCACGTCTGACCAGCCGTACCAGCGAAGATGCAGATGATGCACTGCAGGATGCAATGCTG
AGCGCACATCGTGGTGCAGGTAGCTTTCGTTATGATGCAGCAGTTAGCAGCTGGCTGCACCGTATTGTTG
TTAATGCATGTCTGGATCGTCTGCGTCGTGCAAAAGCACATCCGACCGCACCGCTGGAAGATGTTTATCC
GGTTGCAGATCGTACCGCACAGGTTGAAACCGCAATTGCAGTTCAGCGTGCACTGATGCGTCTGCCGGTT
GAACAGCGTGCAGCCGTTGTTGCAGTTGATATGCAGGGTTATAGCATTGCAGATACCAGTCGTATGCTGG
GTGTTGCAGAAGGCACCGTTAAAAGCCGTTGTGCACGTGCCCGTGCGCGTCTGGCTCGCCTGCTGGGTTA
TCTGAATACCGGTGTTAATATTCGTCGCTAAGGATCCAAGCTTGCGGCCGCACTCGAGCACCACCACCAC
CACCACTGAGATCCGGCTGCTAACAAAGCCCGAAAGGAAGCTGAGTTGGCTGCTGCCACCGCTGAGCAAT
AACTAGCATAACCCCTTGGGGCCTCTAAACGGGTCTTGAGGGGTTTTTTGCTGAAAGGAGGAACTATATC
CGGATTGGCGAATGGG
[124 nt withheld, positions 787-910]
C
[91 nt withheld, positions 912-1002]
A
[49 nt withheld, positions 1004-1052]
CCTTTGACGTTGGAGTCCACGTTCTTT
[37 nt withheld, positions 1080-1116]
ACCCTATCTCGGTCTATTCTTTTGATTTATAAGGGATTTTGCCGATTTCGGCCTATTGGTTAAAAAATGA
GCTGATTTAACAAAAATTTAACGCGAATTTTAACAAAATATTAACGTTTACAATTTCAGGTGGCACTTTT
CGGGGAAATGTGCGCGGAACCCCTATTTGTTTATTTTTCTAAATACATTCAAATATGTATCCGCTCATGA
GACAATAACCCTGATAAATGCTTCAATAATATTGAAAAAGGAAGAGTATGAGTATTCAACATTTCCGTGT
CGCCCTTATTCCCTTTTTTGCGGCATTTTGCCTTCCTGTTTTTGCTCACCCAGAAACGCTGGTGAAAGTA
AAAGATGCTGAAGATCAGTTGGGTGCACGAGTGGGTTACATCGAACTGGATCTCAACAGCGGTAAGATCC
TTGAGAGTTTTCGCCCCGAAGAACGTTTTCCAATGATGAGCACTTTTAAAGTTCTGCTATGTGGCGCGGT
ATTATCCCGTATTGACGCCGGGCAAGAGCAACTCGGTCGCCGCATACACTATTCTCAGAATGACTTGGTT
GAGTACTCACCAGTCACAGAAAAGCATCTTACGGATGGCATGACAGTAAGAGAATTATGCAGTGCTGCCA
TAACCATGAGTGATAACACTGCGGCCAACTTACTTCTGACAACGATCGGAGGACCGAAGGAGCTAACCGC
TTTTTTGCACAACATGGGGGATCATGTAACTCGCCTTGATCGTTGGGAACCGGAGCTGAATGAAGCCATA
CCAAACGACGAGCGTGACACCACGATGCCTGCAGCAATGGCAACAACGTTGCGCAAACTATTAACTGGCG
AACTACTTACTCTAGCTTCCCGGCAACAATTAATAGACTGGATGGAGGCGGATAAAGTTGCAGGACCACT
TCTGCGCTCGGCCCTTCCGGCTGGCTGGTTTATTGCTGATAAATCTGGAGCCGGTGAGCGTGGGTCTCGC
GGTATCATTGCAGCACTGGGGCCAGATGGTAAGCCCTCCCGTATCGTAGTTATCTACACGACGGGGAGTC
AGGCAACTATGGATGAACGAAATAGACAGATCGCTGAGATAGGTGCCTCACTGATTAAGCATTGGTAACT
GTCAGACCAAGTTTACTCATATATACTTTAGATTGATTTAAAACTTCATTTTTAATTTAAAAGGATCTAG
GTGAAGATCCTTTTTGATAATCTCATGACCAAAATCCCTTAACGTGAGTTTTCGTTCCACTGAGCGTCAG
ACCCCGTAGAAAAGATCAAAGGATCTTCTTGAGATCCTTTTTTTCTGCGCGTAATCTGCTGCTTGCAAAC
AAAAAAACCACCGCTACCAGCGGTGGTTTGTTTGCCGGATCAAGAGCTACCAACTCTTTTTCCGAAGGTA
ACTGGCTTCAGCAGAGCGCAGATACCAAATACTGTCCTTCTAGTGTAGCCGTAGTTAGGCCACCACTTCA
AGAACTCTGTAGCACCGCCTACATACCTCGCTCTGCTAATCCTGTTACCAGTGGCTGCTGCCAGTGGCGA
TAAGTCGTGTCTTACCGGGTTGGACTCAAGACGATAGTTACCGGATAAGGCGCAGCGGTCGGGCTGAACG
GGGGGTTCGTGCACACAGCCCAGCTTGGAGCGAACGACCTACACCGAACTGAGATACCTACAGCGTGAGC
TATGAGAAAGCGCCACGCTTCCCGAAGGGAGAAAGGCGGACAGGTATCCGGTAAGCGGCAGGGTCGGAAC
AGGAGAGCGCACGAGGGAGCTTCCAGGGGGAAACGCCTGGTATCTTTATAGTCCTGTCGGGTTTCGCCAC
CTCTGACTTGAGCGTCGATTTTTGTGATGCTCGTCAGGGGGGCGGAGCCTATGGAAAAACGCCAGCAACG
CGGCCTTTTTACGGTTCCTGGCCTTTTGCTGGCCTTTTGCTCACATGTTCTTTCCTGCGTTATCCCCTGA
TTCTGTGGATAACCGTATTACCGCCTTTGAGTGAGCTGATACCGCTCGCCGCAGCCGAACGACCGAGCGC
AGCGAGTCAGTGAGCGAGGAAGCGGAAGAGCGCCTGATGCGGTATTTTCTCCTTACGCATCTGTGCGGTA
TTTCACACCGCATATATGGTGCACTCTCAGTACAATCTGCTCTGATGCCGCATAGTTAAGCCAGTATACA
CTCCGCTATCGCTACGTGACTGGGTCATGGCTGCGCCCCGACACCCGCCAACACCCGCTGACGCGCCCTG
ACGGGCTTGTCTGCTCCCGGCATCCGCTTACAGACAAGCTGTGACCGTCTCCGGGAGCTGCATGTGTCAG
AGGTTTTCACCGTCATCACCGAAACGCGCGAGGCAGCTGCGGTAAAGCTCATCAGCGTGGTCGTGAAGCG
ATTCACAGATGTCTGCCTGTTCATCCGCGTCCAGCTCGTTGAGTTTCTCCAGAAGCGTTAATGTCTGGCT
TCTGATAAAGCGGGCCATGTTAAGGGCGGTTTTTTCCTGTTTGGTCACTGATGCCTCCGTGTAAGGGGGA
TTTCTGTTCATGGGGGTAATGATACCGATGAAACGAGAGAGGATGCTCACGATACGGGTTACTGATGATG
AACATGCCCGGTTACTGGAACGTTGTGAGGGTAAACAACTGGCGGTATGGATGCGGCGGGACCAGAGAAA
AATCACTCAGGGTCAATGCCAGCGCTTCGTTAATACAGATGTAGGTGTTCCACAGGGTAGCCAGCAGCAT
CCTGCGATGCAGATCCGGAACATAATGGTGCAGGGCGCTGACTTCCGCGTTTCCAGACTTTACGAAACAC
GGAAACCGAAGACCATTCATGTTGTTGCTCAGGTCGCAGACGTTTTGCAGCAGCAGTCGCTTCACGTTCG
CTCGCGTATCGGTGATTCATTCTGCTAACCAGTAAGGCAACCCCGCCAGCCTAGCCGGGTCCTCAACGAC
AGGAGCACGATCATGCGCACCCGTGGGGCCGCCATGCCGGCGATAATGGCCTGCTTCTCGCCGAAACGTT
TGGTGGCGGGACCAGTGACGAAGGCTTGAGCGAGGGCGTGCAAGATTCCGAATACCGCAAGCGACAGGCC
GATCATCGTCGCGCTCCAGCGAAAGCGGTCCTCGCCGAAAATGACCCAGAGCGCTGCCGGCACCTGTCCT
ACGAGTTGCATGATAAAGAAGACAGTCATAAGTGCGGCGACGATAGTCATGCCCCGCGCCCACCGGAAGG
AGCTGACTGGGTTGAAGGCTCTCAAGGGCATCGGTCGAGATCCCGGTGCCTAATGAGTGAGCTAACTTAC
ATTAATTGCGTTGCGCTCACTGCCCGCTTTCCAGTCGGGAAACCTGTCGTGCCAGCTGCATTAATGAATC
GGCCAACGCGCGGGGAGAGGCGGTTTGCGTATTGGGCGCCAGGGTGGTTTTTCTTTTCACCAGTGAGACG
GGCAACAGCTGATTGCCCTTCACCGCCTGGCCCTGAGAGAGTTGCAGCAAGCGGTCCACGCTGGTTTGCC
CCAGCAGGCGAAAATCCTGTTTGATGGTGGTTAACGGCGGGATATAACATGAGCTGTCTTCGGTATCGTC
GTATCCCACTACCGAGATATCCGCACCAACGCGCAGCCCGGACTCGGTAATGGCGCGCATTGCGCCCAGC
GCCATCTGATCGTTGGCAACCAGCATCGCAGTGGGAACGATGCCCTCATTCAGCATTTGCATGGTTTGTT
GAAAACCGGACATGGCACTCCAGTCGCCTTCCCGTTCCGCTATCGGCTGAATTTGATTGCGAGTGAGATA
TTTATGCCAGCCAGCCAGACGCAGACGCGCCGAGACAGAACTTAATGGGCCCGCTAACAGCGCGATTTGC
TGGTGACCCAATGCGACCAGATGCTCCACGCCCAGTCGCGTACCGTCTTCATGGGAGAAAATAATACTGT
TGATGGGTGTCTGGTCAGAGACATCAAGAAATAACGCCGGAACATTAGTGCAGGCAGCTTCCACAGCAAT
GGCATCCTGGTCATCCAGCGGATAGTTAATGATCAGCCCACTGACGCGTTGCGCGAGAAGATTGTGCACC
GCCGCTTTACAGGCTTCGACGCCGCTTCGTTCTACCATCGACACCACCACGCTGGCACCCAGTTGATCGG
CGCGAGATTTAATCGCCGCGACAATTTGCGACGGCGCGTGCAGGGCCAGACTGGAGGTGGCAACGCCAAT
CAGCAACGACTGTTTGCCCGCCAGTTGTTGTGCCACGCGGTTGGGAATGTAATTCAGCTCCGCCATCGCC
GCTTCCACTTTTTCCCGCGTTTTCGCAGAAACGTGGCTGGCCTGGTTCACCACGCGGGAAACGGTCTGAT
AAGAGACACCGGCATACTCTGCGACATCGTATAACGTTACTGGTTTCACATTCACCACCCTGAATTGACT
CTCTTCCGGGCGCTATCATGCCATACCGCGAAAGGTTTTGCGCCATTCGATGGTGTCCGGGATCTCGACG
CTCTCCCTTATGCGACTCCTGCATTAGGAAGCAGCCCAGTAGTAGGTTGAGGCCGTTGAGCACCGCCGCC
GCAAGGAATGGTGCATGCAAGGAGATGGCGCCCAACAGTCCCCCGGCCACGGGGCCTGCCACCATACCCA
CGCCGAAACAAGCGCTCATGAGCCCGAAGTGGCGAGCCCGATCTTCCCCATCGGTGATGTCGGCGATATA
GGCGCCAGCAACCGCACCTGTGGCGCCGGTGATGCCGGCCACGATGCGTCCGGCGTAGAGGATCGAGATC
TCGATCCCGCGAAATTAATACGACTCACTATAGGGGAATTGTGAGCGGATAACAATTCCCCTCTAGAAAT
AATTTTGTTTAACTTTAAGAAGGAGATATACCATGGGCAGCAGCCATCATCATCATCATCACAGCAGCGG
CCTGGAAGTTCTGTTCCAGGGGCCCCAT
Features (pLannotate 1.2.2; 20 found; start..end, strand, type, name):
      1..588     +  CDS            sigM: SIGM_MYCTU - Experimental evidence at transcript level: Swiss-Prot protein existence level 2. Sigma factors are initiation factors that promote the attachment of RNA polymerase to specific initiation sites and are then released. Extracytoplasmic function (ECF) sigma factors are held in an inactive form by an anti-sigma factor (RsaM, AC L7N5D7) until released by regulated intramembrane proteolysis (Probable). This sigma factor is required for the synthesis of surface or secreted molecules. From Mycobacterium tuberculosis (strain ATCC 25618 / H37Rv).
    619..636     +  CDS            9xHis (fragment): 9xHis affinity tag
    646..695     +  CDS            SET1 (fragment): solubility-enhancement tag derived from T7 phage gene 10B
    703..750     +  terminator     T7 terminator: transcription terminator for bacteriophage T7 RNA polymerase
    787..1242    +  rep_origin     f1 ori (sequence partly withheld): f1 bacteriophage origin of replication; arrow indicates direction of (+) strand synthesis
   1269..1373    +  promoter       AmpR promoter: bla
   1374..2234    +  CDS            AmpR: β-lactamase; bla; confers resistance to ampicillin, carbenicillin, and related antibiotics
   2405..2993    +  rep_origin     ori: high-copy-number ColE1/pMB1/pBR322/pUC origin of replication
   3179..3321    -  misc_feature   bom: basis of mobility region from pBR322
   3423..3614    -  CDS            rop: Rop protein, which maintains plasmids at low copy number; rop
   3631..4011    +  CDS            YPB1_ECOLX: Protein predicted: Swiss-Prot protein existence level 4. From Escherichia coli.
   4083..4374    -  CDS            TcR (fragment): tetracycline efflux protein; tet; confers resistance to tetracycline
   4389..4410    -  protein_bind   CAP binding site: CAP binding activates transcription in the presence of cAMP. E. coli catabolite activator protein
   4423..5505    -  CDS            lacI: lac repressor; lacI; The lac repressor binds to the lac operator to inhibit transcription in E. coli. This inhibition can be relieved by adding lactose or isopropyl-β-D-thiogalactopyranoside (IPTG).
   5506..5583    -  promoter       lacI promoter: lacI
   5591..5870    -  CDS            TcR (fragment): tetracycline efflux protein; tet; confers resistance to tetracycline
   5892..5910    +  promoter       T7 promoter: promoter for bacteriophage T7 RNA polymerase
   5911..5935    +  protein_bind   lac operator: The lac repressor binds to the lac operator to inhibit transcription in E. coli. This inhibition can be relieved by adding lactose or isopropyl-β-D-thiogalactopyranoside (IPTG). lac repressor encoded by lacI
   5950..5972    +  RBS            RBS: efficient ribosome binding site from bacteriophage T7 gene 10 (Olins and Rangwala, 1989)
   5991..6007    +  CDS            capTEV™ (fragment): composite tag for in vivo biotinylation, TEV protease cleavage, and 6xHis tagging
