[The description below was written by a language model from this plasmid's Addgene catalogue record and pLannotate feature annotations shown in this document.]
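Description:
pVRa27_1331 is a bacterial expression plasmid built on the pVRa backbone, which the feature table shows to be a pET-style vector. It is one member of a synthetic-biology collection used to map crosstalk among sigma factors, anti-sigma factors and their promoters for the design of orthogonal genetic switches. It is propagated in E. coli under ampicillin selection (bla with its own promoter). Replication comes from a ColE1/pMB1-type origin accompanied by rop and the pBR322 bom region, consistent with the low copy number recorded. An f1 origin is also present, along with non-functional fragments of the tetracycline resistance gene left over from the pBR322 lineage.

The insert, ECF27_1331, is an extracytoplasmic function (ECF) sigma factor from Mycobacterium bovis AF2122/97, codon optimized for E. coli and cloned between NdeI and HindIII. Automated annotation matches the roughly 590 bp coding region to SigM of M. tuberculosis, an ECF sigma normally restrained by a cognate anti-sigma factor. Expression is driven by a T7 promoter followed directly by a lac operator and the T7 gene 10 ribosome binding site. It ends at a T7 terminator. A plasmid-borne lacI gene supplies the repressor, so transcription requires T7 RNA polymerase in the host and is inducible with IPTG.

The record lists an N-terminal His6-PreScission tag supplied by the backbone. The short tag fragment annotated just upstream of the coding start (the sequence is numbered from the insert) is consistent with this. The His and T7 gene 10-derived fragments annotated downstream of the insert appear to be vector remnants, and the record does not say whether they are translated. The plasmid is suited to controlled expression of this sigma factor, for example to test its activity and specificity on candidate promoters.
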