Addgene plasmid #49681: pVRa27_1331
Depositing lab: Christopher Voigt. Depositing organization: University of California, San Francisco (UCSF). Publication: Design of orthogonal genetic switches based on a crosstalk map of sigmas, anti-sigmas, and promoters. Rhodius VA, Segall-Shapiro TH, Sharon BD, Ghodasara A, Orlova E, Tabakh H, Burkhardt DH, Clancy K, Peterson TC, Gross CA, Voigt CA. Mol Syst Biol. 2013 Oct 29;9:702. doi: 10.1038/msb.2013.58. PubMed 24169405.
Backbone
  Vector backbone: pVRa
  Vector type: Bacterial Expression, Synthetic Biology
Growth in bacteria
  Bacterial resistance: Ampicillin, 100 μg/mL
  Growth temperature: 37°C
  Growth strain: DH10B
  Copy number: Low Copy
Gene/Insert
  Gene/Insert name: ECF27_1331
  Species: Mycobacterium bovis AF2122/97
  Mutation: Codon optimized for E.coli
  Promoter: pT7-lacO
  Tag / fusion protein: His6-PreScission (N terminal on backbone)
  Cloning method: Restriction Enzyme; 5′ cloning site NdeI (not destroyed); 3′ cloning site HindIII (not destroyed)
  Sequencing primers: 5′ CGATATAGGCGCCAGCAAC; 3′ CAGCAGCCAACTCAGCTTC
Terms and licenses: Academic/Nonprofit Terms; Industry Terms: Not Available to Industry
How to cite: pVRa27_1331 was a gift from Christopher Voigt (Addgene plasmid # 49681 ; http://n2t.net/addgene:49681 ; RRID:Addgene_49681)
