>Addgene plasmid #49681 | pVRa27_1331 | depositor partial sequence | sequence record 74040 | ECF gene
ATGCCTCCGCCTATTGGTTATTGTCCGGCAGTTGGTTTTGGTGGTCGTCATGAACGTAGTGATGCAGAAC
TGCTGGCAGCACATGTTGCCGGTGATCGTTATGCATTTGATCAGCTGTTTCGTCGTCATCATCGTCAGCT
GCATCGTTTAGCACGTCTGACCAGCCGTACCAGCGAAGATGCAGATGATGCACTGCAGGATGCAATGCTG
AGCGCACATCGTGGTGCAGGTAGCTTTCGTTATGATGCAGCAGTTAGCAGCTGGCTGCACCGTATTGTTG
TTAATGCATGTCTGGATCGTCTGCGTCGTGCAAAAGCACATCCGACCGCACCGCTGGAAGATGTTTATCC
GGTTGCAGATCGTACCGCACAGGTTGAAACCGCAATTGCAGTTCAGCGTGCACTGATGCGTCTGCCGGTT
GAACAGCGTGCAGCCGTTGTTGCAGTTGATATGCAGGGTTATAGCATTGCAGATACCAGTCGTATGCTGG
GTGTTGCAGAAGGCACCGTTAAAAGCCGTTGTGCACGTGCCCGTGCGCGTCTGGCTCGCCTGCTGGGTTA
TCTGAATACCGGTGTTAATATTCGTCGCTAA
