>Addgene plasmid #49681 | pVRa27_1331 | depositor partial sequence | sequence record 74041 | pVRa backbone
GGATCCAAGCTTGCGGCCGCACTCGAGCACCACCACCACCACCACTGAGATCCGGCTGCTAACAAAGCCC
GAAAGGAAGCTGAGTTGGCTGCTGCCACCGCTGAGCAATAACTAGCATAACCCCTTGGGGCCTCTAAACG
GGTCTTGAGGGGTTTTTTGCTGAAAGGAGGAACTATATCCGGATTGGCGAATGGG
[124 nt withheld, positions 196-319]
C
[91 nt withheld, positions 321-411]
A
[49 nt withheld, positions 413-461]
CCTTTGACGTTGGAGTCCACGTTCTTT
[37 nt withheld, positions 489-525]
ACCCTATCTCGGTCTATTCTTTTGATTTATAAGGGATTTTGCCGATTTCGGCCTATTGGTTAAAAAATGA
GCTGATTTAACAAAAATTTAACGCGAATTTTAACAAAATATTAACGTTTACAATTTCAGGTGGCACTTTT
CGGGGAAATGTGCGCGGAACCCCTATTTGTTTATTTTTCTAAATACATTCAAATATGTATCCGCTCATGA
GACAATAACCCTGATAAATGCTTCAATAATATTGAAAAAGGAAGAGTATGAGTATTCAACATTTCCGTGT
CGCCCTTATTCCCTTTTTTGCGGCATTTTGCCTTCCTGTTTTTGCTCACCCAGAAACGCTGGTGAAAGTA
AAAGATGCTGAAGATCAGTTGGGTGCACGAGTGGGTTACATCGAACTGGATCTCAACAGCGGTAAGATCC
TTGAGAGTTTTCGCCCCGAAGAACGTTTTCCAATGATGAGCACTTTTAAAGTTCTGCTATGTGGCGCGGT
ATTATCCCGTATTGACGCCGGGCAAGAGCAACTCGGTCGCCGCATACACTATTCTCAGAATGACTTGGTT
GAGTACTCACCAGTCACAGAAAAGCATCTTACGGATGGCATGACAGTAAGAGAATTATGCAGTGCTGCCA
TAACCATGAGTGATAACACTGCGGCCAACTTACTTCTGACAACGATCGGAGGACCGAAGGAGCTAACCGC
TTTTTTGCACAACATGGGGGATCATGTAACTCGCCTTGATCGTTGGGAACCGGAGCTGAATGAAGCCATA
CCAAACGACGAGCGTGACACCACGATGCCTGCAGCAATGGCAACAACGTTGCGCAAACTATTAACTGGCG
AACTACTTACTCTAGCTTCCCGGCAACAATTAATAGACTGGATGGAGGCGGATAAAGTTGCAGGACCACT
TCTGCGCTCGGCCCTTCCGGCTGGCTGGTTTATTGCTGATAAATCTGGAGCCGGTGAGCGTGGGTCTCGC
GGTATCATTGCAGCACTGGGGCCAGATGGTAAGCCCTCCCGTATCGTAGTTATCTACACGACGGGGAGTC
AGGCAACTATGGATGAACGAAATAGACAGATCGCTGAGATAGGTGCCTCACTGATTAAGCATTGGTAACT
GTCAGACCAAGTTTACTCATATATACTTTAGATTGATTTAAAACTTCATTTTTAATTTAAAAGGATCTAG
GTGAAGATCCTTTTTGATAATCTCATGACCAAAATCCCTTAACGTGAGTTTTCGTTCCACTGAGCGTCAG
ACCCCGTAGAAAAGATCAAAGGATCTTCTTGAGATCCTTTTTTTCTGCGCGTAATCTGCTGCTTGCAAAC
AAAAAAACCACCGCTACCAGCGGTGGTTTGTTTGCCGGATCAAGAGCTACCAACTCTTTTTCCGAAGGTA
ACTGGCTTCAGCAGAGCGCAGATACCAAATACTGTCCTTCTAGTGTAGCCGTAGTTAGGCCACCACTTCA
AGAACTCTGTAGCACCGCCTACATACCTCGCTCTGCTAATCCTGTTACCAGTGGCTGCTGCCAGTGGCGA
TAAGTCGTGTCTTACCGGGTTGGACTCAAGACGATAGTTACCGGATAAGGCGCAGCGGTCGGGCTGAACG
GGGGGTTCGTGCACACAGCCCAGCTTGGAGCGAACGACCTACACCGAACTGAGATACCTACAGCGTGAGC
TATGAGAAAGCGCCACGCTTCCCGAAGGGAGAAAGGCGGACAGGTATCCGGTAAGCGGCAGGGTCGGAAC
AGGAGAGCGCACGAGGGAGCTTCCAGGGGGAAACGCCTGGTATCTTTATAGTCCTGTCGGGTTTCGCCAC
CTCTGACTTGAGCGTCGATTTTTGTGATGCTCGTCAGGGGGGCGGAGCCTATGGAAAAACGCCAGCAACG
CGGCCTTTTTACGGTTCCTGGCCTTTTGCTGGCCTTTTGCTCACATGTTCTTTCCTGCGTTATCCCCTGA
TTCTGTGGATAACCGTATTACCGCCTTTGAGTGAGCTGATACCGCTCGCCGCAGCCGAACGACCGAGCGC
AGCGAGTCAGTGAGCGAGGAAGCGGAAGAGCGCCTGATGCGGTATTTTCTCCTTACGCATCTGTGCGGTA
TTTCACACCGCATATATGGTGCACTCTCAGTACAATCTGCTCTGATGCCGCATAGTTAAGCCAGTATACA
CTCCGCTATCGCTACGTGACTGGGTCATGGCTGCGCCCCGACACCCGCCAACACCCGCTGACGCGCCCTG
ACGGGCTTGTCTGCTCCCGGCATCCGCTTACAGACAAGCTGTGACCGTCTCCGGGAGCTGCATGTGTCAG
AGGTTTTCACCGTCATCACCGAAACGCGCGAGGCAGCTGCGGTAAAGCTCATCAGCGTGGTCGTGAAGCG
ATTCACAGATGTCTGCCTGTTCATCCGCGTCCAGCTCGTTGAGTTTCTCCAGAAGCGTTAATGTCTGGCT
TCTGATAAAGCGGGCCATGTTAAGGGCGGTTTTTTCCTGTTTGGTCACTGATGCCTCCGTGTAAGGGGGA
TTTCTGTTCATGGGGGTAATGATACCGATGAAACGAGAGAGGATGCTCACGATACGGGTTACTGATGATG
AACATGCCCGGTTACTGGAACGTTGTGAGGGTAAACAACTGGCGGTATGGATGCGGCGGGACCAGAGAAA
AATCACTCAGGGTCAATGCCAGCGCTTCGTTAATACAGATGTAGGTGTTCCACAGGGTAGCCAGCAGCAT
CCTGCGATGCAGATCCGGAACATAATGGTGCAGGGCGCTGACTTCCGCGTTTCCAGACTTTACGAAACAC
GGAAACCGAAGACCATTCATGTTGTTGCTCAGGTCGCAGACGTTTTGCAGCAGCAGTCGCTTCACGTTCG
CTCGCGTATCGGTGATTCATTCTGCTAACCAGTAAGGCAACCCCGCCAGCCTAGCCGGGTCCTCAACGAC
AGGAGCACGATCATGCGCACCCGTGGGGCCGCCATGCCGGCGATAATGGCCTGCTTCTCGCCGAAACGTT
TGGTGGCGGGACCAGTGACGAAGGCTTGAGCGAGGGCGTGCAAGATTCCGAATACCGCAAGCGACAGGCC
GATCATCGTCGCGCTCCAGCGAAAGCGGTCCTCGCCGAAAATGACCCAGAGCGCTGCCGGCACCTGTCCT
ACGAGTTGCATGATAAAGAAGACAGTCATAAGTGCGGCGACGATAGTCATGCCCCGCGCCCACCGGAAGG
AGCTGACTGGGTTGAAGGCTCTCAAGGGCATCGGTCGAGATCCCGGTGCCTAATGAGTGAGCTAACTTAC
ATTAATTGCGTTGCGCTCACTGCCCGCTTTCCAGTCGGGAAACCTGTCGTGCCAGCTGCATTAATGAATC
GGCCAACGCGCGGGGAGAGGCGGTTTGCGTATTGGGCGCCAGGGTGGTTTTTCTTTTCACCAGTGAGACG
GGCAACAGCTGATTGCCCTTCACCGCCTGGCCCTGAGAGAGTTGCAGCAAGCGGTCCACGCTGGTTTGCC
CCAGCAGGCGAAAATCCTGTTTGATGGTGGTTAACGGCGGGATATAACATGAGCTGTCTTCGGTATCGTC
GTATCCCACTACCGAGATATCCGCACCAACGCGCAGCCCGGACTCGGTAATGGCGCGCATTGCGCCCAGC
GCCATCTGATCGTTGGCAACCAGCATCGCAGTGGGAACGATGCCCTCATTCAGCATTTGCATGGTTTGTT
GAAAACCGGACATGGCACTCCAGTCGCCTTCCCGTTCCGCTATCGGCTGAATTTGATTGCGAGTGAGATA
TTTATGCCAGCCAGCCAGACGCAGACGCGCCGAGACAGAACTTAATGGGCCCGCTAACAGCGCGATTTGC
TGGTGACCCAATGCGACCAGATGCTCCACGCCCAGTCGCGTACCGTCTTCATGGGAGAAAATAATACTGT
TGATGGGTGTCTGGTCAGAGACATCAAGAAATAACGCCGGAACATTAGTGCAGGCAGCTTCCACAGCAAT
GGCATCCTGGTCATCCAGCGGATAGTTAATGATCAGCCCACTGACGCGTTGCGCGAGAAGATTGTGCACC
GCCGCTTTACAGGCTTCGACGCCGCTTCGTTCTACCATCGACACCACCACGCTGGCACCCAGTTGATCGG
CGCGAGATTTAATCGCCGCGACAATTTGCGACGGCGCGTGCAGGGCCAGACTGGAGGTGGCAACGCCAAT
CAGCAACGACTGTTTGCCCGCCAGTTGTTGTGCCACGCGGTTGGGAATGTAATTCAGCTCCGCCATCGCC
GCTTCCACTTTTTCCCGCGTTTTCGCAGAAACGTGGCTGGCCTGGTTCACCACGCGGGAAACGGTCTGAT
AAGAGACACCGGCATACTCTGCGACATCGTATAACGTTACTGGTTTCACATTCACCACCCTGAATTGACT
CTCTTCCGGGCGCTATCATGCCATACCGCGAAAGGTTTTGCGCCATTCGATGGTGTCCGGGATCTCGACG
CTCTCCCTTATGCGACTCCTGCATTAGGAAGCAGCCCAGTAGTAGGTTGAGGCCGTTGAGCACCGCCGCC
GCAAGGAATGGTGCATGCAAGGAGATGGCGCCCAACAGTCCCCCGGCCACGGGGCCTGCCACCATACCCA
CGCCGAAACAAGCGCTCATGAGCCCGAAGTGGCGAGCCCGATCTTCCCCATCGGTGATGTCGGCGATATA
GGCGCCAGCAACCGCACCTGTGGCGCCGGTGATGCCGGCCACGATGCGTCCGGCGTAGAGGATCGAGATC
TCGATCCCGCGAAATTAATACGACTCACTATAGGGGAATTGTGAGCGGATAACAATTCCCCTCTAGAAAT
AATTTTGTTTAACTTTAAGAAGGAGATATACCATGGGCAGCAGCCATCATCATCATCATCACAGCAGCGG
CCTGGAAGTTCTGTTCCAGGGGCCCCAT
