>Addgene plasmid #49681 | pVRa27_1331 | addgene partial sequence | sequence record 77262 | pBRrevBam 5'-GGTGATGTCGGCGATATAGG-3'
CGGTGATGCCGGCCACGATGCGTCCGGCGTAGAGGATCGAGATCTCGATCCCGCGAAATTAATACGACTC
ACTATAGGGGAATTGTGAGCGGATAACAATTCCCCTCTAGAAATAATTTTGTTTAACTTTAAGAAGGAGA
TATACCATGGGCAGCAGCCATCATCATCATCATCACAGCAGCGGCCTGGAAGTTCTGTTCCAGGGGCCCC
ATATGCCTCCGCCTATTGGTTATTGTCCGGCAGTTGGTTTTGGTGGTCGTCATGAACGTAGTGATGCAGA
ACTGCTGGCAGCACATGTTGCCGGTGATCGTTATGCATTTGATCAGCTGTTTCGTCGTCATCATCGTCAG
CTGCATCGTTTAGCACGTCTGACCAGCCGTACCAGCGAAGATGCAGATGATGCACTGCAGGATGCAATGC
TGAGCGCACATCGTGGTGCAGGTAGCTTTCGTTATGATGCAGCAGTTAGCAGCTGGCTGCACCGTATTGT
TGTTAATGCATGTCTGGATCGTCTGCGTCGTGCAAAAGCACATCCGACCGCACCGCTGGAAGATGTTTAT
CCGGTTGCAGATCGTACCGCACAGGTTGAAACCGCAATTGCAGTTCAGCGTGCACTGATGCGTCTGCCGG
TTGAACAGCGTGCAGCCGTTGTTGCAGTTGATATGCAGGGTTATAGCATTGCAGATACCAGTCGTATGCT
GGGTGTTGCAGAAGGCACCGTTAAAAGCCGTTGTGCACGTGCCCGTGCGCGTCTGGCTCGCCTGCTGGGT
TATCTGAATACCGGTGTTAATATTCGTCGCTAAGGATCCAAGCTTGCGGCCGCACTCGAGCACCACCACC
ACCACCACTGAGATCCGGCTGCTAACAAAGCCCGAAAGGAAGCTGAGTTGGCTGCTGCCACCGCTGAGCA
ATAACTAGCATAACCCCTTGGGGCCTCTAAACGGGTCTTGA
